>Addgene plasmid #51697 | DRH337: AAV-hsyn-CheRiff-eGFP | depositor full sequence | sequence record 79124 | DRH337: AAV-hsyn-CheRiff-eGFP sequence 6015 bps
CCTGCAGGCAGCTGCGCGCTCGCTCGCTCACTGAGGCCGCCCGGGCGTCGGGCGACCTTTGGTCGCCCGG
CCTCAGTGAGCGAGCGAGCGCGCAGAGAGGGAGTGGCCAACTCCATCACTAGGGGTTCCTGCGGCCGCAC
GCGTTGTACAGTGTCTAGACTGCAGAGGGCCCTGCGTATGAGTGCAAGTGGGTTTTAGGACCAGGATGAG
GCGGGGTGGGGGTGCCTACCTGACGACCGACCCCGACCCACTGGACAAGCACCCAACCCCCATTCCCCAA
ATTGCGCATCCCCTATCAGAGAGGGGGAGGGGAAACAGGATGCGGCGAGGCGCGTGCGCACTGCCAGCTT
CAGCACCGCGGACAGTGCCTTCGCCCCCGCCTGGCGGCGCGCGCCACCGCCGCCTCAGCACTGAAGGCGC
GCTGACGTCACTCGCCGGTCCCCCGCAAACTCCCCTTCCCGGCCACCTTGGTCGCGTCCGCGCCGCCGCC
GGCCCAGCCGGACCGCACCACGCGAGGCGCGAGATAGGGGGGCACGGGCGCGACCATCTGCGCTGCGGCG
CCGGCGACTCAGCGCTGCCTCAGTCTGCGGTGGGCAGCGGAGGAGTCGTGTCGTGCCTGAGAGCGCAGTC
GAGAAGGATCCGCCACCATGGGCGGAGCTCCTGCTCCAGACGCTCACAGCGCCCCACCTGGAAACGATTC
TGCCGGAGGCAGTGAGTACCATGCCCCAGCTGGATATCAAGTGAATCCACCCTACCACCCCGTGCATGGG
TATGAGGAACAGTGCAGCTCCATCTACATCTACTATGGGGCCCTGTGGGAGCAGGAAACAGCTAGGGGCT
TCCAGTGGTTTGCCGTGTTCCTGTCTGCCCTGTTTCTGGCTTTCTACGGCTGGCACGCCTATAAGGCCAG
CGTGGGATGGGAGGAAGTGTACGTGTGCTCCGTGGAGCTGATCAAAGTGATTCTGGAGATCTATTTCGAG
TTCACCAGTCCTGCTATGCTGTTCCTGTACGGAGGGAACATTACCCCATGGCTGAGATATGCCGAATGGC
TGCTGACATGTCCCGTGATCCTGATTCATCTGTCTAACATCACCGGCCTGAGTGAGGCATACAATAAGCG
GACAATGGCTCTGCTGGTGTCCGACCTGGGAACTATTTGCATGGGAGTGACAGCCGCTCTGGCCACTGGG
TGGGTGAAGTGGCTGTTTTACTGTATCGGCCTGGTGTATGGAACCCAGACATTCTACAACGCTGGAATCA
TCTACGTGGAGTCTTACTATATCATGCCTGCCGGCGGCTGTAAGAAACTGGTGCTGGCCATGACTGCCGT
GTACTATTCTAGTTGGCTGATGTTTCCCGGCCTGTTCATCTTTGGGCCTGAAGGCATGCACACCCTGAGC
GTGGCTGGGTCCACTATTGGCCATACCATCGCCGACCTGCTGTCCAAGAATATTTGGGGACTGCTGGGGC
ACTTCCTGCGGATCAAAATTCACGAGCATATCATTATGTACGGCGATATCAGGAGACCAGTGAGCTCCCA
GTTTCTGGGACGCAAGGTGGACGTGCTGGCCTTCGTGACAGAGGAAGATAAAGTGGCGGCCGCCAAGAGC
AGGATCACCAGCGAGGGCGAGTACATCCCCCTGGACCAGATCGACATCAACGTGGTGAGCAAGGGCGAGG
AGCTGTTCACCGGGGTGGTGCCCATCCTGGTCGAGCTGGACGGCGACGTAAACGGCCACAAGTTCAGCGT
GTCCGGCGAGGGCGAGGGCGATGCCACCTACGGCAAGCTGACCCTGAAGTTCATTTGCACCACCGGCAAG
CTGCCCGTGCCCTGGCCCACCCTCGTGACCACCCTGACCTACGGCGTGCAGTGCTTCAGCCGCTACCCCG
ACCACATGAAGCAGCACGACTTCTTCAAGTCCGCCATGCCCGAAGGCTACGTCCAGGAGCGCACCATCTT
CTTCAAGGACGACGGCAACTACAAGACCCGCGCCGAGGTGAAGTTCGAGGGCGACACCCTGGTGAACCGC
ATCGAGCTGAAGGGCATCGACTTCAAGGAGGACGGCAACATCCTGGGGCACAAGCTGGAGTACAACTACA
ACAGCCACAACGTCTATATCATGGCCGACAAGCAGAAGAACGGCATCAAGGTGAACTTCAAGATCCGCCA
CAACATCGAGGACGGCAGCGTGCAGCTCGCCGACCACTACCAGCAGAACACCCCCATCGGCGACGGCCCC
GTGCTGCTGCCCGACAACCACTACCTGAGCACCCAGTCCGCCCTGAGCAAAGACCCCAACGAGAAGCGCG
ATCACATGGTCCTGCTGGAGTTCGTGACCGCCGCCGGGATCACTCTCGGCATGGACGAGCTGTACAAGTA
AGAATTCGATATCAAGCTTATCGATAATCAACCTCTGGATTACAAAATTTGTGAAAGATTGACTGGTATT
CTTAACTATGTTGCTCCTTTTACGCTATGTGGATACGCTGCTTTAATGCCTTTGTATCATGCTATTGCTT
CCCGTATGGCTTTCATTTTCTCCTCCTTGTATAAATCCTGGTTGCTGTCTCTTTATGAGGAGTTGTGGCC
CGTTGTCAGGCAACGTGGCGTGGTGTGCACTGTGTTTGCTGACGCAACCCCCACTGGTTGGGGCATTGCC
ACCACCTGTCAGCTCCTTTCCGGGACTTTCGCTTTCCCCCTCCCTATTGCCACGGCGGAACTCATCGCCG
CCTGCCTTGCCCGCTGCTGGACAGGGGCTCGGCTGTTGGGCACTGACAATTCCGTGGTGTTGTCGGGGAA
ATCATCGTCCTTTCCTTGGCTGCTCGCCTGTGTTGCCACCTGGATTCTGCGCGGGACGTCCTTCTGCTAC
GTCCCTTCGGCCCTCAATCCAGCGGACCTTCCTTCCCGCGGCCTGCTGCCGGCTCTGCGGCCTCTTCCGC
GTCTTCGCCTTCGCCCTCAGACGAGTCGGATCTCCCTTTGGGCCGCCTCCCCGCATCGATACCGAGCGCT
GCTCGAGCTAGAGCTCGCTGATCAGCCTCGACTGTGCCTTCTAGTTGCCAGCCATCTGTTGTTTGCCCCT
CCCCCGTGCCTTCCTTGACCCTGGAAGGTGCCACTCCCACTGTCCTTTCCTAATAAAATGAGGAAATTGC
ATCGCATTGTCTGAGTAGGTGTCATTCTATTCTGGGGGGTGGGGTGGGGCAGGACAGCAAGGGGGAGGAT
TGGGAAGACAATAGCAGGCATGCTGGGGAGGTAACCACGTGCGGACCGAGCGGCCGCAGGAACCCCTAGT
GATGGAGTTGGCCACTCCCTCTCTGCGCGCTCGCTCGCTCACTGAGGCCGGGCGACCAAAGGTCGCCCGA
CGCCCGGGCTTTGCCCGGGCGGCCTCAGTGAGCGAGCGAGCGCGCAGCTGCCTGCAGGGGCGCCTGATGC
GGTATTTTCTCCTTACGCATCTGTGCGGTATTTCACACCGCATA
[142 nt withheld, positions 3475-3616]
C
[141 nt withheld, positions 3618-3758]
CCTTTGACGTTGGAGTCCACGTTCTTT
[37 nt withheld, positions 3786-3822]
ATCCTATCTCGGGCTATTCTTTTGATTTATAAGGGATTTTGCCGATTTCGGTCTATTGGTTAAAAAATGA
GCTGATTTAACAAAAATTTAACGCGAATTTTAACAAAATATTAACGTTTACAATTTTATGGTGCACTCTC
AGTACAATCTGCTCTGATGCCGCATAGTTAAGCCAGCCCCGACACCCGCCAACACCCGCTGACGCGCCCT
GACGGGCTTGTCTGCTCCCGGCATCCGCTTACAGACAAGCTGTGACCGTCTCCGGGAGCTGCATGTGTCA
GAGGTTTTCACCGTCATCACCGAAACGCGCGAGACGAAAGGGCCTCGTGATACGCCTATTTTTATAGGTT
AATGTCATGATAATAATGGTTTCTTAGACGTCAGGTGGCACTTTTCGGGGAAATGTGCGCGGAACCCCTA
TTTGTTTATTTTTCTAAATACATTCAAATATGTATCCGCTCATGAGACAATAACCCTGATAAATGCTTCA
ATAATATTGAAAAAGGAAGAGTATGAGTATTCAACATTTCCGTGTCGCCCTTATTCCCTTTTTTGCGGCA
TTTTGCCTTCCTGTTTTTGCTCACCCAGAAACGCTGGTGAAAGTAAAAGATGCTGAAGATCAGTTGGGTG
CACGAGTGGGTTACATCGAACTGGATCTCAACAGCGGTAAGATCCTTGAGAGTTTTCGCCCCGAAGAACG
TTTTCCAATGATGAGCACTTTTAAAGTTCTGCTATGTGGCGCGGTATTATCCCGTATTGACGCCGGGCAA
GAGCAACTCGGTCGCCGCATACACTATTCTCAGAATGACTTGGTTGAGTACTCACCAGTCACAGAAAAGC
ATCTTACGGATGGCATGACAGTAAGAGAATTATGCAGTGCTGCCATAACCATGAGTGATAACACTGCGGC
CAACTTACTTCTGACAACGATCGGAGGACCGAAGGAGCTAACCGCTTTTTTGCACAACATGGGGGATCAT
GTAACTCGCCTTGATCGTTGGGAACCGGAGCTGAATGAAGCCATACCAAACGACGAGCGTGACACCACGA
TGCCTGTAGCAATGGCAACAACGTTGCGCAAACTATTAACTGGCGAACTACTTACTCTAGCTTCCCGGCA
ACAATTAATAGACTGGATGGAGGCGGATAAAGTTGCAGGACCACTTCTGCGCTCGGCCCTTCCGGCTGGC
TGGTTTATTGCTGATAAATCTGGAGCCGGTGAGCGTGGAAGCCGCGGTATCATTGCAGCACTGGGGCCAG
ATGGTAAGCCCTCCCGTATCGTAGTTATCTACACGACGGGGAGTCAGGCAACTATGGATGAACGAAATAG
ACAGATCGCTGAGATAGGTGCCTCACTGATTAAGCATTGGTAACTGTCAGACCAAGTTTACTCATATATA
CTTTAGATTGATTTAAAACTTCATTTTTAATTTAAAAGGATCTAGGTGAAGATCCTTTTTGATAATCTCA
TGACCAAAATCCCTTAACGTGAGTTTTCGTTCCACTGAGCGTCAGACCCCGTAGAAAAGATCAAAGGATC
TTCTTGAGATCCTTTTTTTCTGCGCGTAATCTGCTGCTTGCAAACAAAAAAACCACCGCTACCAGCGGTG
GTTTGTTTGCCGGATCAAGAGCTACCAACTCTTTTTCCGAAGGTAACTGGCTTCAGCAGAGCGCAGATAC
CAAATACTGTTCTTCTAGTGTAGCCGTAGTTAGGCCACCACTTCAAGAACTCTGTAGCACCGCCTACATA
CCTCGCTCTGCTAATCCTGTTACCAGTGGCTGCTGCCAGTGGCGATAAGTCGTGTCTTACCGGGTTGGAC
TCAAGACGATAGTTACCGGATAAGGCGCAGCGGTCGGGCTGAACGGGGGGTTCGTGCACACAGCCCAGCT
TGGAGCGAACGACCTACACCGAACTGAGATACCTACAGCGTGAGCTATGAGAAAGCGCCACGCTTCCCGA
AGGGAGAAAGGCGGACAGGTATCCGGTAAGCGGCAGGGTCGGAACAGGAGAGCGCACGAGGGAGCTTCCA
GGGGGAAACGCCTGGTATCTTTATAGTCCTGTCGGGTTTCGCCACCTCTGACTTGAGCGTCGATTTTTGT
GATGCTCGTCAGGGGGGCGGAGCCTATGGAAAAACGCCAGCAACGCGGCCTTTTTACGGTTCCTGGCCTT
TTGCTGGCCTTTTGCTCACATGT
Features (pLannotate 1.2.2; 17 found; start..end, strand, type, name):
     12..39      +  repeat_region  AAV2 ITR (fragment): inverted terminal repeat of adeno-associated virus serotype 2 inverted
     68..95      +  repeat_region  AAV2 ITR (fragment): inverted terminal repeat of adeno-associated virus serotype 2 inverted
    181..628     +  promoter       hSyn promoter: human synapsin I promoter; confers neuron-specific expression (Kügler et al., 2003)
    648..1595    +  CDS            CheRiff: blue light-activated optogenetic actuator derived from Scherffelia dubia channelrhodopsin (Hochbaum et al., 2014)
   1605..1664    +  CDS            KCNJ2 (fragment): KCNJ2_HUMAN - Also known as IRK1. Experimental evidence at protein level: Swiss-Prot protein existence level 1. Probably participates in establishing action potential waveform and excitability of neuronal and muscle tissues. Inward rectifier potassium channels are characterized by a greater tendency to allow potassium to flow into the cell rather than out of it. Their voltage dependence is regulated by the concentration of extracellular potassium; as external potassium is raised, the voltage range of the channel opening shifts to more positive voltages. The inward rectification is mainly due t
   1663..2381    +  CDS            EGFP (fragment): the original enhanced GFP (Yang et al., 1996) mammalian codon-optimized
   2382..2406    +  misc_feature   MCS (fragment): pBluescript multiple cloning site
   2406..2994    +  misc_feature   WPRE: woodchuck hepatitis virus posttranscriptional regulatory element
   3042..3249    +  polyA_signal   bGH poly(A) signal: bovine growth hormone polyadenylation signal
   3278..3418    +  repeat_region  AAV2 ITR: inverted terminal repeat of adeno-associated virus serotype 2 inverted
   3423..3474    -  misc_feature   bom (fragment): basis of mobility region from pBR322
   3493..3948    +  rep_origin     f1 ori (sequence partly withheld): f1 bacteriophage origin of replication; arrow indicates direction of (+) strand synthesis
   3949..3998    -  misc_feature   bom (fragment): basis of mobility region from pBR322
   4100..4135    -  CDS            rop (fragment): Rop protein, which maintains plasmids at low copy number; rop
   4230..4334    +  promoter       AmpR promoter: bla
   4335..5195    +  CDS            AmpR: β-lactamase; bla; confers resistance to ampicillin, carbenicillin, and related antibiotics
   5366..5954    +  rep_origin     ori: high-copy-number ColE1/pMB1/pBR322/pUC origin of replication
