[The description below was written by a language model from this plasmid's Addgene catalogue record and pLannotate feature annotations shown in this document.]
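Description:
DRH337: AAV-hsyn-CheRiff-eGFP is a 6,015 bp adeno-associated virus transfer plasmid built on a pAAV backbone and intended for producing recombinant AAV that delivers the CheRiff channelrhodopsin to neurons. It is propagated in E. coli through a high-copy ColE1/pUC-type origin with ampicillin selection (β-lactamase under its own promoter), and it also carries an f1 phage origin. Small annotated fragments of bom and rop are backbone remnants. The record recommends a recombination-deficient host such as Stbl3, which is typical for plasmids containing the repeat-rich AAV2 inverted terminal repeats. In the feature table the downstream ITR is annotated in full, while the upstream one is detected only as two short fragments, so the state of the left ITR cannot be judged from the annotation alone.

Between the ITRs, which provide the signals for replication and packaging of the vector genome into capsids, sits a single expression cassette. The human synapsin I promoter restricts expression to neurons and drives CheRiff, a blue light-activated actuator derived from the Scherffelia dubia channelrhodopsin. This is followed in frame by a short segment of the inward-rectifier potassium channel KCNJ2 (Kir2.1), a type of sequence commonly used as a membrane trafficking signal in optogenetic tools, and then by a C-terminal eGFP for visualising expression. A WPRE enhances transcript stability and expression, and a bovine growth hormone polyadenylation signal terminates the message. The insert was cloned between BamHI and EcoRI sites, both retained. The construct is used for optical depolarisation of neurons, and the associated work concerns all-optical electrophysiology in mammalian neurons using engineered microbial rhodopsins.
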