Addgene plasmid #51697: DRH337: AAV-hsyn-CheRiff-eGFP
Purpose: AAV production of CheRiff channelrhodopsin actuator
Depositing lab: Adam Cohen. Depositing organization: Harvard University. Publication: All-optical electrophysiology in mammalian neurons using engineered microbial rhodopsins. Hochbaum DR, Zhao Y, Farhi SL, Klapoetke N, Werley CA, Kapoor V, Zou P, Kralj JM, Maclaurin D, Smedemark-Margulies N, Saulnier JL, Boulting GL, Straub C, Cho YK, Melkonian M, Wong GK, Harrison DJ, Murthy VN, Sabatini BL, Boyden ES, Campbell RE, Cohen AE. Nat Methods. 2014 Aug;11(8):825-33. doi: 10.1038/nmeth.3000. Epub 2014 Jun 22. PubMed 24952910.
Backbone
  Vector backbone: pAAV
  Backbone size w/o insert (bp): 4281
  Total vector size (bp): 6015
  Vector type: AAV
Growth in bacteria
  Bacterial resistance: Ampicillin, 100 μg/mL
  Growth temperature: 37°C
  Growth strain: Stbl3
  Growth instructions: Use recombinase-free E. coli (e.g., Invitrogen's Stbl3)
  Copy number: Unknown
Gene/Insert
  Gene/Insert name: CheRiff-eGFP (alt name: ChR64)
  Species: Synthetic
  Insert size (bp): 1734
  Promoter: hSynapsin
  Tag / fusion protein: eGFP (C terminal on insert)
  Cloning method: Restriction Enzyme; 5′ cloning site BamHI (not destroyed); 3′ cloning site EcoRI (not destroyed)
  Sequencing primers: 5′ TGAGAGCGCAGTCGAGAAG
Terms and licenses: Academic/Nonprofit Terms; Industry Terms: Not Available to Industry
How to cite: DRH337: AAV-hsyn-CheRiff-eGFP was a gift from Adam Cohen (Addgene plasmid # 51697 ; http://n2t.net/addgene:51697 ; RRID:Addgene_51697)
