>Addgene plasmid #51697 | DRH337: AAV-hsyn-CheRiff-eGFP | addgene partial sequence | sequence record 82210 | WPRE-R 5'-CATAGCGTAAAAGGAGCAACA-3'
AATTTTGTAATCCAGAGGTTGATTATCGATAAGCTTGATATCGAATTCTTACTTGTACAGCTCGTCCATG
CCGAGAGTGATCCCGGCGGCGGTCACGAACTCCAGCAGGACCATGTGATCGCGCTTCTCGTTGGGGTCTT
TGCTCAGGGCGGACTGGGTGCTCAGGTAGTGGTTGTCGGGCAGCAGCACGGGGCCGTCGCCGATGGGGGT
GTTCTGCTGGTAGTGGTCGGCGAGCTGCACGCTGCCGTCCTCGATGTTGTGGCGGATCTTGAAGTTCACC
TTGATGCCGTTCTTCTGCTTGTCGGCCATGATATAGACGTTGTGGCTGTTGTAGTTGTACTCCAGCTTGT
GCCCCAGGATGTTGCCGTCCTCCTTGAAGTCGATGCCCTTCAGCTCGATGCGGTTCACCAGGGTGTCGCC
CTCGAACTTCACCTCGGCGCGGGTCTTGTAGTTGCCGTCGTCCTTGAAGAAGATGGTGCGCTCCTGGACG
TAGCCTTCGGGCATGGCGGACTTGAAGAAGTCGTGCTGCTTCATGTGGTCGGGGTAGCGGCTGAAGCACT
GCACGCCGTAGGTCAGGGTGGTCACGAGGGTGGGCCAGGGCACGGGCAGCTTGCCGGTGGTGCAAATGAA
CTTCAGGGTCAGCTTGCCGTAGGTGGCATCGCCCTCGCCCTCGCCGGACACGCTGAACTTGTGGCCGTTT
ACGTCGCCGTCCAGCTCGACCAGGATGGGCACCACCCCGGTGAACAGCTCCTCGCCCTTGCTCACCACGT
TGATGTC
