>Addgene plasmid #51697 | DRH337: AAV-hsyn-CheRiff-eGFP | addgene partial sequence | sequence record 82225 | hSyn1pro-F 5'-gcaagtgggttttaggacca-3'
ACCCCGACCCACTGGACAAGCACCCAACCCCCATTCCCCAAATTGCGCATCCCCTATCAGAGAGGGGGAG
GGGAAACAGGATGCGGCGAGGCGCGTGCGCACTGCCAGCTTCAGCACCGCGGACAGTGCCTTCGCCCCCG
CCTGGCGGCGCGCGCCACCGCCGCCTCAGCACTGAAGGCGCGCTGACGTCACTCGCCGGTCCCCCGCAAA
CTCCCCTTCCCGGCCACCTTGGTCGCGTCCGCGCCGCCGCCGGCCCAGCCGGACCGCACCACGCGAGGCG
CGAGATAGGGGGGCACGGGCGCGACCATCTGCGCTGCGGCGCCGGCGACTCAGCGCTGCCTCAGTCTGCG
GTGGGCAGCGGAGGAGTCGTGTCGTGCCTGAGAGCGCAGTCGAGAAGGATCCGCCACCATGGGCGGAGCT
CCTGCTCCAGACGCTCACAGCGCCCCACCTGGAAACGATTCTGCCGGAGGCAGTGAGTACCATGCCCCAG
CTGGATATCAAGTGAATCCACCCTACCACCCCGTGCATGGGTATGAGGAACAGTGCAGCTCCATCTACAT
CTACTATGGGGCCCTGTGGGAGCAGGAAACAGCTAGGGGCTTCCAGTGGTTTGCCGTGTTCCTGTCTGCC
CTGTTTCTGGCTTTCTACGGCTGGCACGCCTATAAGGCCAGC
